Addgene plasmid #183366: pMSCV-IRES-GFP-cat-Caspase-1/4b
Purpose: Stable expression of mammalian inflammatory caspase gene in mammalian cells by retroviral transduction
Depositing lab: Jonathan Kagan. Depositing organization: Boston Children's Hospital. Publication: Evolution-inspired redesign of the LPS receptor caspase-4 into an interleukin-1beta converting enzyme. Devant P, Cao A, Kagan JC. Sci Immunol. 2021 Aug 10;6(62). doi: 10.1126/sciimmunol.abh3567. PubMed 34734155.
Backbone
  Vector backbone: pMSCV-IRES-EGFP
  Backbone size w/o insert (bp): 6400
  Vector type: Retroviral
Growth in bacteria
  Bacterial resistance: Ampicillin, 100 μg/mL
  Growth temperature: 37°C
  Growth strain: NEB Stable
  Copy number: High Copy
Gene/Insert
  Gene/Insert name: Caspase-1/4b
  Species: Felis catus
  Insert size (bp): 1500
  Promoter: MESV
  Tag / fusion protein: Myc (N terminal on insert)
  Cloning method: Restriction Enzyme; 5′ cloning site NotI (not destroyed); 3′ cloning site SalI (not destroyed)
  Sequencing primers: 5′ MSCV-fwd; 3′ MSCV-rev
Terms and licenses: Academic/Nonprofit Terms; Industry Terms: Not Available to Industry
How to cite: pMSCV-IRES-GFP-cat-Caspase-1/4b was a gift from Jonathan Kagan (Addgene plasmid # 183366 ; http://n2t.net/addgene:183366 ; RRID:Addgene_183366)
