[The description below was written by a language model from this plasmid's Addgene catalogue record and pLannotate feature annotations shown in this document.]
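Description:
pMSCV-IRES-GFP-cat-Caspase-1/4b is a gammaretroviral transfer vector built on the pMSCV-IRES-EGFP backbone, intended for stable expression of a cat (Felis catus) inflammatory caspase in mammalian cells by retroviral transduction. In bacteria it is maintained through a high-copy ColE1/pUC-type origin and selected with ampicillin via the β-lactamase gene. The plasmid backbone also carries various inert remnants of earlier cloning vectors, including fragments of lacI, lacZα, rop, bom and a tetracycline resistance gene.

The proviral region is flanked by 5′ and 3′ long terminal repeats from murine embryonic stem cell virus. The 5′ LTR serves as the promoter for the transgene transcript, and the adjacent MESV Ψ packaging signal, extended by a truncated gag sequence lacking its start codon, directs encapsidation of the genomic RNA when viral proteins are supplied in trans by a packaging system. The insert of about 1.5 kb, Caspase-1/4b, carries an N-terminal Myc tag for detection and was cloned between NotI and SalI sites. The automated annotation did not recognise the feline gene directly. Instead it matched the insert by homology to a human CARD-domain protein and a bovine caspase, which is consistent with an N-terminal CARD followed by a caspase catalytic region. The Myc tag itself is not annotated in the feature table. Downstream, an EMCV IRES allows EGFP to be translated from the same bicistronic mRNA, so fluorescence marks transduced cells and permits their sorting or enrichment. The associated work concerns the evolution and substrate specificity of inflammatory caspases, including LPS sensing and interleukin-1β processing, and the construct fits use in comparing caspase function across species.
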