Features (pLannotate 1.2.2; 21 found; start..end, strand, type, name):
    254..580     +  CDS            CARD17: CAR17_HUMAN - Also known as INCA. Experimental evidence at protein level: Swiss-Prot protein existence level 1. Regulator of procaspase-1/CASP1 activation implicated in the regulation of the proteolytic maturation of pro-IL-1beta/IL1B and its release during inflammation. Inhibits the release of IL1B in response to LPS in monocytes. However, unlike CASP1, do not induce NF-kappa-B activation. From Homo sapiens (Human).
    584..1738    +  CDS            CASP13: CASPD_BOVIN - Experimental evidence at protein level: Swiss-Prot protein existence level 1. Involved in the activation cascade of caspases responsible for apoptosis execution. Might function by either activating some proteins required for cell death or inactivating proteins necessary for cell survival. From Bos taurus (Bovine).
   1742..1775    -  misc_feature   MCS (fragment): pBluescript multiple cloning site
   1877..2339    +  misc_feature   IRES: internal ribosome entry site (IRES) of the encephalomyocarditis virus (EMCV)
   2353..3072    +  CDS            EGFP: the original enhanced GFP (Yang et al., 1996) mammalian codon-optimized
   3134..3648    +  LTR            3' LTR: 3' long terminal repeat from murine embryonic stem cell virus
   3810..3826    -  protein_bind   lac operator: The lac repressor binds to the lac operator to inhibit transcription in E. coli. This inhibition can be relieved by adding lactose or isopropyl-β-D-thiogalactopyranoside (IPTG). lac repressor encoded by lacI
   3834..3864    -  promoter       lac promoter: promoter for the E. coli lac operon
   3879..3900    -  protein_bind   CAP binding site: CAP binding activates transcription in the presence of cAMP. E. coli catabolite activator protein
   3913..4005    -  CDS            lacI (fragment): lac repressor; lacI; The lac repressor binds to the lac operator to inhibit transcription in E. coli. This inhibition can be relieved by adding lactose or isopropyl-β-D-thiogalactopyranoside (IPTG).
   4188..4776    -  rep_origin     ori: high-copy-number ColE1/pMB1/pBR322/pUC origin of replication
   4947..5807    -  CDS            AmpR: β-lactamase; bla; confers resistance to ampicillin, carbenicillin, and related antibiotics
   5808..5912    -  promoter       AmpR promoter: bla
   6007..6042    +  CDS            rop (fragment): Rop protein, which maintains plasmids at low copy number; rop
   6144..6243    +  misc_feature   bom (fragment): basis of mobility region from pBR322
   6249..6398    -  CDS            lacZα (fragment): LacZα fragment of β-galactosidase; lacZ fragment
   6398..6599    -  CDS            TcR (fragment): tetracycline efflux protein; tet; confers resistance to tetracycline
   6600..6698    +  CDS            env (fragment): murine leukemia virus gPr80 envelope polyprotein precursor; env; proteolytically cleaved into gp70SU and p15TM subunits
   6740..7256    +  LTR            5' LTR: 5' long terminal repeat from murine embryonic stem cell virus
   7320..7661    +  misc_feature   MESV Ψ: packaging signal of murine embryonic stem cell virus
   7728..182     +  CDS            gag (truncated) (across the origin): truncated Moloney murine leukemia virus (MMLV) gag gene lacking the start codon
>Addgene plasmid #183366 | pMSCV-IRES-GFP-cat-Caspase-1/4b | addgene full sequence | sequence record 361148 | Addgene NGS Result
TCCCCTACATCGTGACCTGGGAAGCCTTGGCTTTTGACCCCCCTCCCTGGGTCAAGCCCTTTGTACACCC
TAAGCCTCCGCCTCCTCTTCCTCCATCCGCCCCGTCTCTCCCCCTTGAACCTCCTCGTTCGACCCCGCCT
CGATCCTCCCTTTATCCAGCCCTCACTCCTTCTCTAGGCGCCGGAATTAGATCTCTCGAGATCGATGCGG
CCGCGCCACCATGGAACAAAAACTCATCTCAGAAGAGGATCTGATGGCCGACAAGGATCTGAAGGGCAAG
AGGAAGCAGTTCATCAACTCAGTCGGCATGGGGACGGTCAACGGCTTGCTGGATGAACTCTTTGAGAAAA
ACGTGCTGAACCAGGAGGAGATGGAGAGAGTAAAATGTGAAAACGCTACCGTTATGGACAAGGCCCGAGC
TCTGATCGACAGCGTCCTGCGGAAAGGGCCACGGGCGTGCCAGATCTTTATCTGTCACATCTGTGAGGAA
GACACCCACCTTGCAGAGACGCTGGGGCTCTCCTCAAGCCCACAATCTGGAAATTCTCAGAACACCACGG
ACTCTGAAGTAGCGTTTCCTCCTCTTCCAGAGGACAAACACGACAAAAACCCATTTAAGATTTTGGAATC
TGTGGGCAAAGAGCTCCTTACTGGCGTTTTGCAAGACTTGGTGGAGAAAGATGTCCTGAAATTGGAGGAA
GCAGAAAAGAAAAAATTTCATGATGCCAAACCTCGAGACAAGCCCCGGGTCTTTCTGAACTCAGTGCGTC
AGAAACCCAAGGAGGCAGGTCAAGCCATTGTCCAAACTTTCCTTAATACGGACAAGCATTCTACCAGTTT
AGAAGCCAGCGTGAATAACATGCCTGGGCCGGCTGAGCCAGAAGAATCTGTAGATGCTCTCAAGCTTTGT
CCTCGTGAAAACTTCGTGAAACTGTGTAAACAGAGGGCTGAAGAGATCTACCCAATAAAGGAGAGAAAGG
ATCGTACTCGTCTGGCTCTCATCATATGCAATACGACGTTCGATCATCTTTCTCTCAGGAAGGGGGCTGA
CCTTGACGTTGCAGGGATGAGGAGGCTGCTTACAGACCTTGGCTACAGTGTGCACATAAAAGAGGAACTC
ACTGCTAAGGACATGGAATCAGAGCTGAGGGCATTTGCTGCCCGTCCAGAGCACAAGTCCTCGGACAGCA
CATTCCTGGTGTTCATGTCTCATGGCATCCTGAGTGGAATCTGTGGGACGAAGTACAGCGCTGAAGGAGA
CCCAGATGTATTGGCTTATGACACCATCTTCCAGATTTTCAACAACCGCAACTGCCTTAGTCTAAAGGAC
AAGCCCAAGGTCATCATCGTCCAGGCCTGCAGAGGTGAAAATTTGGGGGAACTGTTGATCAGTGACTCTC
CAGCGGCCCCAATGGACAGCACTTCACAGATGGGTAGCAGCCTTTCACAGGTGGGTGACAACCTAGAGGA
CGACGCCATTTACAAGGTCCACGTGGAGAAGGACTTCATCGCTTTCTGCTCTTCGACCCCACATCATGTG
TCTTGGAGAGACGTGAACAAGGGATCTCTCTTCATTACACAACTCATCACGTGCTTCCAAAAGTATTCGT
GGTGCTTTCATCTGGAGGAAGTATTTCGGAAGGTACAACAGTCATTTGAAAAACCAAATGTTAGAGCCCA
GATGCCGACCATTGAACGAGTATCCATGACAAGATATTTCTATCTCTTCCCTGGCAATTGAGTCGACGGT
ATCGATAAGCTTGATATCGAATTCCGCCCCCCCCCCTAACGTTACTGGCCGAAGCCGCTTGGAATAAGGC
CGGTGTGCGTTTGTCTATATGTTATTTTCCACCATATTGCCGTCTTTTGGCAATGTGAGGGCCCGGAAAC
CTGGCCCTGTCTTCTTGACGAGCATTCCTAGGGGTCTTTCCCCTCTCGCCAAAGGAATGCAAGGTCTGTT
GAATGTCGTGAAGGAAGCAGTTCCTCTGGAAGCTTCTTGAAGACAAACAACGTCTGTAGCGACCCTTTGC
AGGCAGCGGAACCCCCCACCTGGCGACAGGTGCCTCTGCGGCCAAAAGCCACGTGTATAAGATACACCTG
CAAAGGCGGCACAACCCCAGTGCCACGTTGTGAGTTGGATAGTTGTGGAAAGAGTCAAATGGCTCTCCTC
AAGCGTATTCAACAAGGGGCTGAAGGATGCCCAGAAGGTACCCCATTGTATGGGATCTGATCTGGGGCCT
CGGTGCACATGCTTTACATGTGTTTAGTCGAGGTTAAAAAAACGTCTAGGCCCCCCGAACCACGGGGACG
TGGTTTTCCTTTGAAAAACACGATGATAATATGGCCACAACCATGGTGAGCAAGGGCGAGGAGCTGTTCA
CCGGGGTGGTGCCCATCCTGGTCGAGCTGGACGGCGACGTAAACGGCCACAAGTTCAGCGTGTCTGGCGA
GGGCGAGGGCGATGCCACCTACGGCAAGCTGACCCTGAAGTTCATCTGCACCACCGGCAAGCTGCCCGTG
CCCTGGCCCACCCTCGTGACCACCCTGACCTACGGCGTGCAGTGCTTCAGCCGCTACCCCGACCACATGA
AGCAGCACGACTTCTTCAAGTCCGCCATGCCCGAAGGCTACGTCCAGGAGCGCACCATCTTCTTCAAGGA
CGACGGCAACTACAAGACCCGCGCCGAGGTGAAGTTCGAGGGCGACACCCTGGTGAACCGCATCGAGCTG
AAGGGCATCGACTTCAAGGAGGACGGCAACATCCTGGGGCACAAGCTGGAGTACAACTACAACAGCCACA
ACGTCTATATCATGGCCGACAAGCAGAAGAACGGCATCAAGGCGAACTTCAAGATCCGCCACAACATCGA
GGACGGCAGCGTGCAGCTCGCCGACCACTACCAGCAGAACACCCCCATCGGCGACGGCCCCGTGCTGCTG
CCCGACAACCACTACCTGAGCACCCAGTCCGCCCTGAGCAAAGACCCCAACGAGAAGCGCGATCACATGG
TCCTGCTGGAGTTCGTGACCGCCGCCGGGATCACTCTCGGCATGGACGAGCTGTACAAGTAATGAATTAA
TTAAGAATTCGATAAAATAAAAGATTTTATTTAGTCTCCAGAAAAAGGGGGGAATGAAAGACCCCACCTG
TAGGTTTGGCAAGCTAGCTTAAGTAACGCCATTTTGCAAGGCATGGAAAATACATAACTGAGAATAGAGA
AGTTCAGATCAAGGTTAGGAACAGAGAGACAGCAGAATATGGGCCAAACAGGATATCTGTGGTAAGCAGT
TCCTGCCCCGGCTCAGGGCCAAGAACAGATGGTCCCCAGATGCGGTCCCGCCCTCAGCAGTTTCTAGAGA
ACCATCAGATGTTTCCAGGGTGCCCCAAGGACCTGAAATGACCCTGTGCCTTATTTGAACTAACCAATCA
GTTCGCTTCTCGCTTCTGTTCGCGCGCTTCTGCTCCCCGAGCTCAATAAAAGAGCCCACAACCCCTCACT
CGGCGCGCCAGTCCTCCGATAGACTGCGTCGCCCGGGTACCCGTGTATCCAATAAACCCTCTTGCAGTTG
CATCCGACTTGTGGTCTCGCTGTTCCTTGGGAGGGTCTCCTCTGAGTGATTGACTACCCGTCAGCGGGGG
TCTTTCATGGGTAACAGTTTCTTGAAGTTGGAGAACAACATTCTGAGGGTAGGAGTCGAATATTAAGTAA
TCCTGACTCAATTAGCCACTGTTTTGAATCCACATACTCCAATACTCCTGAAATAGTTCATTATGGACAG
CGCAGAAAGAGCTGGGGAGAATTGTGAAATTGTTATCCGCTCACAATTCCACACAACATACGAGCCGGAA
GCATAAAGTGTAAAGCCTGGGGTGCCTAATGAGTGAGCTAACTCACATTAATTGCGTTGCGCTCACTGCC
CGCTTTCCAGTCGGGAAACCTGTCGTGCCAGCTGCATTAATGAATCGGCCAACGCGCGGGGAGAGGCGGT
TTGCGTATTGGGCGCTCTTCCGCTTCCTCGCTCACTGACTCGCTGCGCTCGGTCGTTCGGCTGCGGCGAG
CGGTATCAGCTCACTCAAAGGCGGTAATACGGTTATCCACAGAATCAGGGGATAACGCAGGAAAGAACAT
GTGAGCAAAAGGCCAGCAAAAGGCCAGGAACCGTAAAAAGGCCGCGTTGCTGGCGTTTTTCCATAGGCTC
CGCCCCCCTGACGAGCATCACAAAAATCGACGCTCAAGTCAGAGGTGGCGAAACCCGACAGGACTATAAA
GATACCAGGCGTTTCCCCCTGGAAGCTCCCTCGTGCGCTCTCCTGTTCCGACCCTGCCGCTTACCGGATA
CCTGTCCGCCTTTCTCCCTTCGGGAAGCGTGGCGCTTTCTCATAGCTCACGCTGTAGGTATCTCAGTTCG
GTGTAGGTCGTTCGCTCCAAGCTGGGCTGTGTGCACGAACCCCCCGTTCAGCCCGACCGCTGCGCCTTAT
CCGGTAACTATCGTCTTGAGTCCAACCCGGTAAGACACGACTTATCGCCACTGGCAGCAGCCACTGGTAA
CAGGATTAGCAGAGCGAGGTATGTAGGCGGTGCTACAGAGTTCTTGAAGTGGTGGCCTAACTACGGCTAC
ACTAGAAGAACAGTATTTGGTATCTGCGCTCTGCTGAAGCCAGTTACCTTCGGAAAAAGAGTTGGTAGCT
CTTGATCCGGCAAACAAACCACCGCTGGTAGCGGTGGTTTTTTTGTTTGCAAGCAGCAGATTACGCGCAG
AAAAAAAGGATCTCAAGAAGATCCTTTGATCTTTTCTACGGGGTCTGACGCTCAGTGGAACGAAAACTCA
CGTTAAGGGATTTTGGTCATGAGATTATCAAAAAGGATCTTCACCTAGATCCTTTTAAATTAAAAATGAA
GTTTTAAATCAATCTAAAGTATATATGAGTAAACTTGGTCTGACAGTTACCAATGCTTAATCAGTGAGGC
ACCTATCTCAGCGATCTGTCTATTTCGTTCATCCATAGTTGCCTGACTCCCCGTCGTGTAGATAACTACG
ATACGGGAGGGCTTACCATCTGGCCCCAGTGCTGCAATGATACCGCGAGACCCACGCTCACCGGCTCCAG
ATTTATCAGCAATAAACCAGCCAGCCGGAAGGGCCGAGCGCAGAAGTGGTCCTGCAACTTTATCCGCCTC
CATCCAGTCTATTAATTGTTGCCGGGAAGCTAGAGTAAGTAGTTCGCCAGTTAATAGTTTGCGCAACGTT
GTTGCCATTGCTACAGGCATCGTGGTGTCACGCTCGTCGTTTGGTATGGCTTCATTCAGCTCCGGTTCCC
AACGATCAAGGCGAGTTACATGATCCCCCATGTTGTGCAAAAAAGCGGTTAGCTCCTTCGGTCCTCCGAT
CGTTGTCAGAAGTAAGTTGGCCGCAGTGTTATCACTCATGGTTATGGCAGCACTGCATAATTCTCTTACT
GTCATGCCATCCGTAAGATGCTTTTCTGTGACTGGTGAGTACTCAACCAAGTCATTCTGAGAATAGTGTA
TGCGGCGACCGAGTTGCTCTTGCCCGGCGTCAATACGGGATAATACCGCGCCACATAGCAGAACTTTAAA
AGTGCTCATCATTGGAAAACGTTCTTCGGGGCGAAAACTCTCAAGGATCTTACCGCTGTTGAGATCCAGT
TCGATGTAACCCACTCGTGCACCCAACTGATCTTCAGCATCTTTTACTTTCACCAGCGTTTCTGGGTGAG
CAAAAACAGGAAGGCAAAATGCCGCAAAAAAGGGAATAAGGGCGACACGGAAATGTTGAATACTCATACT
CTTCCTTTTTCAATATTATTGAAGCATTTATCAGGGTTATTGTCTCATGAGCGGATACATATTTGAATGT
ATTTAGAAAAATAAACAAATAGGGGTTCCGCGCACATTTCCCCGAAAAGTGCCACCTGACGTCTAAGAAA
CCATTATTATCATGACATTAACCTATAAAAATAGGCGTATCACGAGGCCCTTTCGTCTCGCGCGTTTCGG
TGATGACGGTGAAAACCTCTGACACATGCAGCTCCCGGAGACGGTCACAGCTTGTCTGTAAGCGGATGCC
GGGAGCAGACAAGCCCGTCAGGGCGCGTCAGCGGGTGTTGGCGGGTGTCGGGGCTGGCTTAACTATGCGG
CATCAGAGCAGATTGTACTGAGAGTGCACCATATGCGGTGTGAAATACCGCACAGATGCGTAAGGAGAAA
ATACCGCATCAGGCGCCATTCGCCATTCAGGCTGCGCAACTGTTGGGAAGGGCGATCGGTGCGGGCCTCT
TCGCTATTACGCCAGCTGGCGAAAGGGGGATGTGCTGCAAGGCGATTAAGTTGGGTAACGCCAGGGTTTT
CCCAGTCACGACGTTGTAAAACGACGGCGCAAGGAATGGTGCATGCAAGGAGATGGCGCCCAACAGTCCC
CCGGCCACGGGGCCTGCCACCATACCCACGCCGAAACAAGCGCTCATGAGCCCGAAGTGGCGAGCCCGAT
CTTCCCCATCGGTGATGTCGGCGATATAGGCGCCAGCAACCGCACCTGTGGCGCCGGTGATGCCGGCCAC
GATGCGTCCGGCGTAGAGGCGATTAGTCCAATTTGTTAAAGACAGGATATCAGTGGTCCAGGCTCTAGTT
TTGACTCAACAATATCACCAGCTGAAGCCTATAGAGTACGAGCCATAGATAAAATAAAAGATTTTATTTA
GTCTCCAGAAAAAGGGGGGAATGAAAGACCCCACCTGTAGGTTTGGCAAGCTAGCTTAAGTAACGCCATT
TTGCAAGGCATGGAAAATACATAACTGAGAATAGAGAAGTTCAGATCAAGGTTAGGAACAGAGAGACAGC
AGAATATGGGCCAAACAGGATATCTGTGGTAAGCAGTTCCTGCCCCGGCTCAGGGCCAAGAACAGATGGT
CCCCAGATGCGGTCCCGCCCTCAGCAGTTTCTAGAGAACCATCAGATGTTTCCAGGGTGCCCCAAGGACC
TGAAATGACCCTGTGCCTTATTTGAACTAACCAATCAGTTCGCTTCTCGCTTCTGTTCGCGCGCTTCTGC
TCCCCGAGCTCAATAAAAGAGCCCACAACCCCTCACTCGGCGCGCCAGTCCTCCGATAGACTGCGTCGCC
CGGGTACCCGTATTCCCAATAAAGCCTCTTGCTGTTTGCATCCGAATCGTGGACTCGCTGATCCTTGGGA
GGGTCTCCTCAGATTGATTGACTGCCCACCTCGGGGGTCTTTCATTTGGAGGTTCCACCGAGATTTGGAG
ACCCCTGCCCAGGGACCACCGACCCCCCCGCCGGGAGGTAAGCTGGCCAGCGGTCGTTTCGTGTCTGTCT
CTGTCTTTGTGCGTGTTTGTGCCGGCATCTAATGTTTGCGCCTGCGTCTGTACTAGTTAGCTAACTAGCT
CTGTATCTGGCGGACCCGTGGTGGAACTGACGAGTTCTGAACACCCGGCCGCAACCCTGGGAGACGTCCC
AGGGACTTTGGGGGCCGTTTTTGTGGCCCGACCTGAGGAAGGGAGTCGATGTGGAATCCGACCCCGTCAG
GATATGTGGTTCTGGTAGGAGACGAGAACCTAAAACAGTTCCCGCCTCCGTCTGAATTTTTGCTTTCGGT
TTGGAACCGAAGCCGCGCGTCTTGTCTGCTGCAGCGCTGCAGCATCGTTCTGTGTTGTCTCTGTCTGACT
GTGTTTCTGTATTTGTCTGAAAATTAGGGCCAGACTGTTACCACTCCCTTAAGTTTGACCTTAGGTCACT
GGAAAGATGTCGAGCGGATCGCTCACAACCAGTCGGTAGATGTCAAGAAGAGACGTTGGGTTACCTTCTG
CTCTGCAGAATGGCCAACCTTTAACGTCGGATGGCCGCGAGACGGCACCTTTAACCGAGACCTCATCACC
CAGGTTAAGATCAAGGTCTTTTCACCTGGCCCGCATGGACACCCAGACCAGG
